>Addgene plasmid #214465 | p663-UBC-miniTurbo-V5-STK19_IDG-K | addgene full sequence | sequence record 423215 | Addgene NGS Result
GTGGCACTTTTCGGGGAAATGTGCGCGGAACCCCTATTTGTTTATTTTTCTAAATACATTCAAATATGTA
TCCGCTCATGAGACAATAACCCTGATAAATGCTTCAATAATATTGAAAAAGGAAGAGTATGAGTATTCAA
CATTTCCGTGTCGCCCTTATTCCCTTTTTTGCGGCATTTTGCCTTCCTGTTTTTGCTCACCCAGAAACGC
TGGTGAAAGTAAAAGATGCTGAAGATCAGTTGGGTGCACGAGTGGGTTACATCGAACTGGATCTCAACAG
CGGTAAGATCCTTGAGAGTTTTCGCCCCGAAGAACGTTTTCCAATGATGAGCACTTTTAAAGTTCTGCTA
TGTGGCGCGGTATTATCCCGTATTGACGCCGGGCAAGAGCAACTCGGTCGCCGCATACACTATTCTCAGA
ATGACTTGGTTGAGTACTCACCAGTCACAGAAAAGCATCTTACGGATGGCATGACAGTAAGAGAATTATG
CAGTGCTGCCATAACCATGAGTGATAACACTGCGGCCAACTTACTTCTGACAACGATCGGAGGACCGAAG
GAGCTAACCGCTTTTTTGCACAACATGGGGGATCATGTAACTCGCCTTGATCGTTGGGAACCGGAGCTGA
ATGAAGCCATACCAAACGACGAGCGTGACACCACGATGCCTGTAGCAATGGCAACAACGTTGCGCAAACT
ATTAACTGGCGAACTACTTACTCTAGCTTCCCGGCAACAATTAATAGACTGGATGGAGGCGGATAAAGTT
GCAGGACCACTTCTGCGCTCGGCCCTTCCGGCTGGCTGGTTTATTGCTGATAAATCTGGAGCCGGTGAGC
GTGGGTCTCGCGGTATCATTGCAGCACTGGGGCCAGATGGTAAGCCCTCCCGTATCGTAGTTATCTACAC
GACGGGGAGTCAGGCAACTATGGATGAACGAAATAGACAGATCGCTGAGATAGGTGCCTCACTGATTAAG
CATTGGTAACTGTCAGACCAAGTTTACTCATATATACTTTAGATTGATTTAAAACTTCATTTTTAATTTA
AAAGGATCTAGGTGAAGATCCTTTTTGATAATCTCATGACCAAAATCCCTTAACGTGAGTTTTCGTTCCA
CTGAGCGTCAGACCCCGTAGAAAAGATCAAAGGATCTTCTTGAGATCCTTTTTTTCTGCGCGTAATCTGC
TGCTTGCAAACAAAAAAACCACCGCTACCAGCGGTGGTTTGTTTGCCGGATCAAGAGCTACCAACTCTTT
TTCCGAAGGTAACTGGCTTCAGCAGAGCGCAGATACCAAATACTGTTCTTCTAGTGTAGCCGTAGTTAGG
CCACCACTTCAAGAACTCTGTAGCACCGCCTACATACCTCGCTCTGCTAATCCTGTTACCAGTGGCTGCT
GCCAGTGGCGATAAGTCGTGTCTTACCGGGTTGGACTCAAGACGATAGTTACCGGATAAGGCGCAGCGGT
CGGGCTGAACGGGGGGTTCGTGCACACAGCCCAGCTTGGAGCGAACGACCTACACCGAACTGAGATACCT
ACAGCGTGAGCTATGAGAAAGCGCCACGCTTCCCGAAGGGAGAAAGGCGGACAGGTATCCGGTAAGCGGC
AGGGTCGGAACAGGAGAGCGCACGAGGGAGCTTCCAGGGGGAAACGCCTGGTATCTTTATAGTCCTGTCG
GGTTTCGCCACCTCTGACTTGAGCGTCGATTTTTGTGATGCTCGTCAGGGGGGCGGAGCCTATGGAAAAA
CGCCAGCAACGCGGCCTTTTTACGGTTCCTGGCCTTTTGCTGGCCTTTTGCTCACATGTTCTTTCCTGCG
TTATCCCCTGATTCTGTGGATAACCGTATTACCGCCTTTGAGTGAGCTGATACCGCTCGCCGCAGCCGAA
CGACCGAGCGCAGCGAGTCAGTGAGCGAGGAAGCGGAAGAGCGCCCAATACGCAAACCGCCTCTCCCCGC
GCGTTGGCCGATTCATTAATGCAGCTGGCACGACAGGTTTCCCGACTGGAAAGCGGGCAGTGAGCGCAAC
GCAATTAATGTGAGTTAGCTCACTCATTAGGCACCCCAGGCTTTACACTTTATGCTTCCGGCTCGTATGT
TGTGTGGAATTGTGAGCGGATAACAATTTCACACAGGAAACAGCTATGACCATGATTACGCCAAGCGCGC
AATTAACCCTCACTAAAGGGAACAAAAGCTGGAGCTGCAAGCTTAATGTAGTCTTATGCAATACTCTTGT
AGTCTTGCAACATGGTAACGATGAGTTAGCAACATGCCTTACAAGGAGAGAAAAAGCACCGTGCATGCCG
ATTGGTGGAAGTAAGGTGGTACGATCGTGCCTTATTAGGAAGGCAACAGACGGGTCTGACATGGATTGGA
CGAACCACTGAATTGCCGCATTGCAGAGATATTGTATTTAAGTGCCTAGCTCGATACATAAACGGGTCTC
TCTGGTTAGACCAGATCTGAGCCTGGGAGCTCTCTGGCTAACTAGGGAACCCACTGCTTAAGCCTCAATA
AAGCTTGCCTTGAGTGCTTCAAGTAGTGTGTGCCCGTCTGTTGTGTGACTCTGGTAACTAGAGATCCCTC
AGACCCTTTTAGTCAGTGTGGAAAATCTCTAGCAGTGGCGCCCGAACAGGGACTTGAAAGCGAAAGGGAA
ACCAGAGGAGCTCTCTCGACGCAGGACTCGGCTTGCTGAAGCGCGCACGGCAAGAGGCGAGGGGCGGCGA
CTGGTGAGTACGCCAAAAATTTTGACTAGCGGAGGCTAGAAGGAGAGAGATGGGTGCGAGAGCGTCAGTA
TTAAGCGGGGGAGAATTAGATCGCGATGGGAAAAAATTCGGTTAAGGCCAGGGGGAAAGAAAAAATATAA
ATTAAAACATATAGTATGGGCAAGCAGGGAGCTAGAACGATTCGCAGTTAATCCTGGCCTGTTAGAAACA
TCAGAAGGCTGTAGACAAATACTGGGACAGCTACAACCATCCCTTCAGACAGGATCAGAAGAACTTAGAT
CATTATATAATACAGTAGCAACCCTCTATTGTGTGCATCAAAGGATAGAGATAAAAGACACCAAGGAAGC
TTTAGACAAGATAGAGGAAGAGCAAAACAAAAGTAAGACCACCGCACAGCAAGCGGCCGCTGATCTTCAG
ACCTGGAGGAGGAGATATGAGGGACAATTGGAGAAGTGAATTATATAAATATAAAGTAGTAAAAATTGAA
CCATTAGGAGTAGCACCCACCAAGGCAAAGAGAAGAGTGGTGCAGAGAGAAAAAAGAGCAGTGGGAATAG
GAGCTTTGTTCCTTGGGTTCTTGGGAGCAGCAGGAAGCACTATGGGCGCAGCGTCAATGACGCTGACGGT
ACAGGCCAGACAATTATTGTCTGGTATAGTGCAGCAGCAGAACAATTTGCTGAGGGCTATTGAGGCGCAA
CAGCATCTGTTGCAACTCACAGTCTGGGGCATCAAGCAGCTCCAGGCAAGAATCCTGGCTGTGGAAAGAT
ACCTAAAGGATCAACAGCTCCTGGGGATTTGGGGTTGCTCTGGAAAACTCATTTGCACCACTGCTGTGCC
TTGGAATGCTAGTTGGAGTAATAAATCTCTGGAACAGATTTGGAATCACACGACCTGGATGGAGTGGGAC
AGAGAAATTAACAATTACACAAGCTTAATACACTCCTTAATTGAAGAATCGCAAAACCAGCAAGAAAAGA
ATGAACAAGAATTATTGGAATTAGATAAATGGGCAAGTTTGTGGAATTGGTTTAACATAACAAATTGGCT
GTGGTATATAAAATTATTCATAATGATAGTAGGAGGCTTGGTAGGTTTAAGAATAGTTTTTGCTGTACTT
TCTATAGTGAATAGAGTTAGGCAGGGATATTCACCATTATCGTTTCAGACCCACCTCCCAACCCCGAGGG
GACCCGACAGGCCCGAAGGAATAGAAGAAGAAGGTGGAGAGAGAGACAGAGACAGATCCATTCGATTAGT
GAACGGATCTCGACGGTATCGGTTAACTTTTAAAAGAAAAGGGGGGATTGGGGGGTACAGTGCAGGGGAA
AGAATAGTAGACATAATAGCAACAGACATACAAACTAAAGAATTACAAAAACAAATTACAAAATTCAAAA
TTTTATCGTCCAGTGTGGTGGAATTCTGCAGATATCACAACTTTGTATAGAAAAGTTGGCCTCCGCGCCG
GGTTTTGGCGCCTCCCGCGGGCGCCCCCCTCCTCACGGCGAGCGCTGCCACGTCAGACGAAGGGCGCAGC
GAGCGTCCTGATCCTTCCGCCCGGACGCTCAGGACAGCGGCCCGCTGCTCATAAGACTCGGCCTTAGAAC
CCCAGTATCAGCAGAAGGACATTTTAGGACGGGACTTGGGTGACTCTAGGGCACTGGTTTTCTTTCCAGA
GAGCGGAACAGGCGAGGAAAAGTAGTCCCTTCTCGGCGATTCTGCGGAGGGATCTCCGTGGGGCGGTGAA
CGCCGATGATTATATAAGGACGCGCCGGGTGTGGCACAGCTAGTTCCGTCGCAGCCGGGATTTGGGTCGC
GGTTCTTGTTTGTGGATCGCTGTGATCGTCACTTGGTGAGTAGCGGGCTGCTGGGCTGGCCGGGGCTTTC
GTGGCCGCCGGGCCGCTCGGTGGGACGGAAGCGTGTGGAGAGACCGCCAAGGGCTGTAGTCTGGGTCCGC
GAGCAAGGTTGCCCTGAACTGGGGGTTGGGGGGAGCGCAGCAAAATGGCGGCTGTTCCCGAGTCTTGAAT
GGAAGACGCTTGTGAGGCGGGCTGTGAGGTCGTTGAAACAAGGTGGGGGGCATGGTGGGCGGCAAGAACC
CAAGGTCTTGAGGCCTTCGCTAATGCGGGAAAGCTCTTATTCGGGTGAGATGGGCTGGGGCACCATCTGG
GGACCCTGACGTGAAGTTTGTCACTGACTGGAGAACTCGGTTTGTCGTCTGTTGCGGGGGCGGCAGTTAT
GGCGGTGCCGTTGGGCAGTGCACCCGTACCTTTGGGAGCGCGCGCCCTCGTCGTGTCGTGACGTCACCCG
TTCTGTTGGCTTATAATGCAGGGTGGGGCCACCTGCCGGTAGGTGTGCGGTAGGCTTTTCTCCGTCGCAG
GACGCAGGGTTCGGGCCTAGGGTAGGCTCTCCTGAATCGACAGGCGCCGGACCTCTGGTGAGGGGAGGGA
TAAGTGAGGCGTCAGTTTCTTTGGTCGGTTTTATGTACCTATCTTCTTAAGTAGCTGAAGCTCCGGTTTT
GAACTATGCGCTCGGGGTTGGCGAGTGTGTTTTGTGAAGTTTTTTAGGCACCTTTTGAAATGTAATCATT
TGGGTCAATATGTAATTTTCAGTGTTAGACTAGTAAATTGTCCGCTAAATTCTGGCCGTTTTTGGCTTTT
TTGTTAGACGGCCAACTTTTGTATACAAAGTGGGCCACCATGGGAATCCCGCTGCTGAACGCTAAACAGA
TTCTGGGACAGCTGGACGGCGGGAGCGTGGCAGTCCTGCCTGTGGTCGACTCCACCAATCAGTACCTGCT
GGATCGAATCGGCGAGCTGAAGAGTGGGGATGCTTGCATTGCAGAATATCAGCAGGCAGGGAGAGGAAGC
AGAGGGAGGAAATGGTTCTCTCCTTTTGGAGCTAACCTGTACCTGAGTATGTTTTGGCGCCTGAAGCGGG
GACCAGCAGCAATCGGCCTGGGCCCGGTCATCGGAATTGTCATGGCAGAAGCGCTGCGAAAGCTGGGAGC
AGACAAGGTGCGAGTCAAATGGCCCAATGACCTGTATCTGCAGGATAGAAAGCTGGCAGGCATCCTGGTG
GAGCTGGCCGGAATAACAGGCGATGCTGCACAGATCGTCATTGGCGCCGGGATTAACGTGGCTATGAGGC
GCGTGGAGGAAAGCGTGGTCAATCAGGGCTGGATCACACTGCAGGAAGCAGGGATTAACCTGGACAGGAA
TACTCTGGCCGCTATGCTGATCCGAGAGCTGCGGGCAGCCCTGGAACTGTTCGAGCAGGAAGGCCTGGCT
CCATATCTGTCACGGTGGGAGAAGCTGGATAACTTCATCAATAGACCCGTGAAGCTGATCATTGGGGACA
AAGAGATTTTCGGGATTAGCCGGGGGATTGATAAACAGGGAGCCCTGCTGCTGGAACAGGACGGAGTTAT
CAAACCCTGGATGGGCGGAGAAATCAGTCTGCGGTCTGCCGAAAAGGCTAGCGGCAAGCCCATCCCCAAC
CCCCTGCTGGGCCTGGACAGCACCACAACTTTGTACAAAAAAGCAGGCTCCACCATGCAAAAGTGGTTTT
CTGCTTTCGATGATGCAATCATTCAGCGACAGTGGCGGGCAAACCCCTCCCGGGGCGGGGGAGGTGTGAG
CTTCACGAAGGAGGTTGACACCAACGTGGCCACCGGCGCCCCTCCACGCCGCCAACGAGTCCCCGGGCGT
GCGTGCCCTTGGAGGGAGCCAATCCGCGGCCGGCGTGGGGCCCGGCCTGGCGGAGGTGATGCTGGAGGGA
CGCCCGGGGAGACCGTACGTCACTGCTCTGCGCCGGAAGACCCTATTTTCAGGTTCTCTTCCCTCCATTC
CTACCCCTTCCCCGGTACCATAAAATCCCGGGATATGAGCTGGAAGAGGCATCACCTGATCCCGGAGACC
TTTGGAGTTAAGAGGCGGCGGAAGCGAGGGCCTGTGGAGTCGGATCCTCTTCGGGGTGAGCCAGGGTCGG
CGCGCGCGGCTGTCTCAGAACTCATGCAGCTGTTCCCGCGAGGCCTGTTTGAGGACGCGCTGCCGCCCAT
CGTGCTGAGGAGCCAGGTGTACAGCCTTGTGCCTGACAGGACCGTGGCCGACCGGCAGCTGAAGGAGCTT
CAAGAGCAGGGGGAGATCAGAATCGTCCAGCTGGGCTTCGACTTGGATGCCCATGGAATTATCTTCACTG
AGGACTACAGGACCAGAGTCCTCAAGGCCTGTGATGGCCGACCGTATGCTGGGGCAGTGCAGAAATTTCT
AGCTTCAGTACTTCCAGCCTGTGGGGACCTTAGTTTCCAGCAGGACCAAATGACACAGACCTTTGGCTTC
AGGGACTCAGAAATCACGCATCTGGTGAATGCTGGAGTCCTCACCGTCCGAGATGCTGGGAGCTGGTGGC
TAGCTGTGCCTGGAGCTGGGAGATTCATCAAGTACTTTGTTAAAGGGCGCCAGGCTGTCCTTAGCATGGT
CCGGAAGGCAAAGTACCGGGAACTGCTCCTATCAGAGCTCCTGGGCCGGCGGGCGCCTGTCGTGGTGCGG
CTTGGCCTCACCTACCATGTGCACGACCTCATTGGGGCCCAGCTAGTGGACTGCATCTCTACCACTTCAG
GAACCCTCCTCCGCCTGCCAGAGACATAGGACCCAGCTTTCTTGTACAAAGTTGTGATATCCAGCACAGT
GGCGGCCGCTCGACAATCAACCTCTGGATTACAAAATTTGTGAAAGATTGACTGGTATTCTTAACTATGT
TGCTCCTTTTACGCTATGTGGATACGCTGCTTTAATGCCTTTGTATCATGCTATTGCTTCCCGTATGGCT
TTCATTTTCTCCTCCTTGTATAAATCCTGGTTGCTGTCTCTTTATGAGGAGTTGTGGCCCGTTGTCAGGC
AACGTGGCGTGGTGTGCACTGTGTTTGCTGACGCAACCCCCACTGGTTGGGGCATTGCCACCACCTGTCA
GCTCCTTTCCGGGACTTTCGCTTTCCCCCTCCCTATTGCCACGGCGGAACTCATCGCCGCCTGCCTTGCC
CGCTGCTGGACAGGGGCTCGGCTGTTGGGCACTGACAATTCCGTGGTGTTGTCGGGGAAGCTGACGTCCT
TTCCATGGCTGCTCGCCTGTGTTGCCACCTGGATTCTGCGCGGGACGTCCTTCTGCTACGTCCCTTCGGC
CCTCAATCCAGCGGACCTTCCTTCCCGCGGCCTGCTGCCGGCTCTGCGGCCTCTTCCGCGTCTTCGCCTT
CGCCCTCAGACGAGTCGGATCTCCCTTTGGGCCGCCTCCCCGCCTGGAATTCTACCGGGTAGGGGAGGCG
CTTTTCCCAAGGCAGTCTGGAGCATGCGCTTTAGCAGCCCCGCTGGGCACTTGGCGCTACACAAGTGGCC
TCTGGCCTCGCACACATTCCACATCCACCGGTAGGCGCCAACCGGCTCCGTTCTTTGGTGGCCCCTTCGC
GCCACCTTCTACTCCTCCCCTAGTCAGGAAGTTCCCCCCCGCCCCGCAGCTCGCGTCGTGCAGGACGTGA
CAAATGGAAGTAGCACGTCTCACTAGTCTCGTGCAGATGGACAGCACCGCTGAGCAATGGAAGCGGGTAG
GCCTTTGGGGCAGCGGCCAATAGCAGCTTTGCTCCTTCGCTTTCTGGGCTCAGAGGCTGGGAAGGGGTGG
GTCCGGGGGCGGGCTCAGGGGCGGGCTCAGGGGCGGGGCGGGCGCCCGAAGGTCCTCCGGAGGCCCGGCA
TTCTGCACGCTTCAAAAGCGCACGTCTGCCGCGCTGTTCTCCTCTTCCTCATCTCCGGGCCTTTCGACCT
GCAGCCCAAGCTTACCATGACCGAGTACAAGCCCACGGTGCGCCTCGCCACCCGCGACGACGTCCCCAGG
GCCGTACGCACCCTCGCCGCCGCGTTCGCCGACTACCCCGCCACGCGCCACACCGTCGATCCGGACCGCC
ACATCGAGCGGGTCACCGAGCTGCAAGAACTCTTCCTCACGCGCGTCGGGCTCGACATCGGCAAGGTGTG
GGTCGCGGACGACGGCGCCGCGGTGGCGGTCTGGACCACGCCGGAGAGCGTCGAAGCGGGGGCGGTGTTC
GCCGAGATCGGCCCGCGCATGGCCGAGTTGAGCGGTTCCCGGCTGGCCGCGCAGCAACAGATGGAAGGCC
TCCTGGCGCCGCACCGGCCCAAGGAGCCCGCGTGGTTCCTGGCCACCGTCGGCGTCTCGCCCGACCACCA
GGGCAAGGGTCTGGGCAGCGCCGTCGTGCTCCCCGGAGTGGAGGCGGCCGAGCGCGCCGGGGTGCCCGCC
TTCCTGGAGACCTCCGCGCCCCGCAACCTCCCCTTCTACGAGCGGCTCGGCTTCACCGTCACCGCCGACG
TCGAGGTGCCCGAAGGACCGCGCACCTGGTGCATGACCCGCAAGCCCGGTGCCTGACGCCCGCCCCACGA
CCCGCAGCGCCCGACCGAAAGGAGCGCACGACCCCATGCATCTCGAGGGCCCGGTACCTTTAAGACCAAT
GACTTACAAGGCAGCTGTAGATCTTAGCCACTTTTTAAAAGAAAAGGGGGGACTGGAAGGGCTAGCTCAC
TCCCAACGAAGACAAGATCTGCTTTTTGCTTGTACTGGGTCTCTCTGGTTAGACCAGATCTGAGCCTGGG
AGCTCTCTGGCTAACTAGGGAACCCACTGCTTAAGCCTCAATAAAGCTTGCCTTGAGTGCTTCAAGTAGT
GTGTGCCCGTCTGTTGTGTGACTCTGGTAACTAGAGATCCCTCAGACCCTTTTAGTCAGTGTGGAAAATC
TCTAGCAGTAGTAGTTCATGTCATCTTATTATTCAGTATTTATAACTTGCAAAGAAATGAATATCAGAGA
GTGAGAGGAACTTGTTTATTGCAGCTTATAATGGTTACAAATAAAGCAATAGCATCACAAATTTCACAAA
TAAAGCATTTTTTTCACTGCATTCTAGTTGTGGTTTGTCCAAACTCATCAATGTATCTTATCATGTCTGG
CTCTAGCTATCCCGCCCCTAACTCCGCCCATCCCGCCCCTAACTCCGCCCAGTTCCGCCCATTCTCCGCC
CCATGGCTGACTAATTTTTTTTATTTATGCAGAGGCCGAGGCCGCCTCGGCCTCTGAGCTATTCCAGAAG
TAGTGAGGAGGCTTTTTTGGAGGCCTAGGGACGTACCCAATTCGCCCTATAGTGAGTCGTATTACGCGCG
CTCACTGGCCGTCGTTTTACAACGTCGTGACTGGGAAAACCCTGGCGTTACCCAACTTAATCGCCTTGCA
GCACATCCCCCTTTCGCCAGCTGGCGTAATAGCGAAGAGGCCCGCACCGATCGCCCTTCCCAACAGTTGC
GCAGCCTGAATGGCGAATGGG
[124 nt withheld, positions 10102-10225]
C
[91 nt withheld, positions 10227-10317]
A
[49 nt withheld, positions 10319-10367]
CCTTTGACGTTGGAGTCCACGTTCTTT
[37 nt withheld, positions 10395-10431]
ACCCTATCTCGGTCTATTCTTTTGATTTATAAGGGATTTTGCCGATTTCGGCCTATTGGTTAAAAAATGA
GCTGATTTAACAAAAATTTAACGCGAATTTTAACAAAATATTAACGCTTACAATTTAG
Features (pLannotate 1.2.2; 32 found; start..end, strand, type, name):
     24..128     +  promoter       AmpR promoter: bla
    129..989     +  CDS            AmpR: β-lactamase; bla; confers resistance to ampicillin, carbenicillin, and related antibiotics
   1160..1748    +  rep_origin     ori: high-copy-number ColE1/pMB1/pBR322/pUC origin of replication
   1931..2023    +  CDS            lacI (fragment): lac repressor; lacI; The lac repressor binds to the lac operator to inhibit transcription in E. coli. This inhibition can be relieved by adding lactose or isopropyl-β-D-thiogalactopyranoside (IPTG).
   2036..2057    +  protein_bind   CAP binding site: CAP binding activates transcription in the presence of cAMP. E. coli catabolite activator protein
   2072..2102    +  promoter       lac promoter: promoter for the E. coli lac operon
   2110..2126    +  protein_bind   lac operator: The lac repressor binds to the lac operator to inhibit transcription in E. coli. This inhibition can be relieved by adding lactose or isopropyl-β-D-thiogalactopyranoside (IPTG). lac repressor encoded by lacI
   2171..2189    +  promoter       T3 promoter: promoter for bacteriophage T3 RNA polymerase
   2217..2443    +  promoter       RSV promoter: Rous sarcoma virus enhancer/promoter
   2444..2624    +  LTR            5' LTR (truncated): truncated 5' long terminal repeat (LTR) from HIV-1
   2671..2796    +  misc_feature   HIV-1 Ψ: packaging signal of human immunodeficiency virus type 1
   2780..3143    +  CDS            HIV-1 gag (fragment): gag protein from human immunodeficiency virus 1; gag
   3289..3522    +  misc_feature   RRE: The Rev response element (RRE) of HIV-1 allows for Rev-dependent mRNA export from the nucleus to the cytoplasm.
   3899..3999    +  CDS            Rev (fragment): human immunodeficiency virus 1 (HIV-1) Rev protein; rev; enhances nuclear export of unspliced and incompletely spliced viral mRNAs
   4018..4134    +  misc_feature   cPPT/CTS: central polypurine tract and central termination sequence of HIV-1
   4168..4188    +  protein_bind   attB4: mutant version of attB; core recombination site for the Gateway® BP reaction BP Clonase™
   4188..5399    +  promoter       UbC promoter: human ubiquitin C promoter
   5403..5421    -  protein_bind   attB5 (fragment): mutant version of attB; core recombination site for the Gateway® BP reaction BP Clonase™
   5436..6206    +  CDS            miniTurbo: N-terminally truncated mutant of the E. coli biotin ligase BioID engineered for improved catalytic efficiency (Branon et al., 2018)
   6255..6279    +  protein_bind   attB1: mutant version of attB; recombination site for the Gateway® BP reaction BP Clonase™
   6285..7376    +  CDS            STK19: STK19_HUMAN - Also known as G11 From Homo sapiens (Human).
   7381..7402    -  protein_bind   attB2 (fragment): mutant version of attB; recombination site for the Gateway® BP reaction BP Clonase™
   7435..8023    +  misc_feature   WPRE: woodchuck hepatitis virus posttranscriptional regulatory element
   8037..8536    +  promoter       PGK promoter: mouse phosphoglycerate kinase 1 promoter
   8557..9156    +  CDS            PuroR: puromycin N-acetyltransferase; pac from Streptomyces alboniger; confers resistance to puromycin
   9224..9361    +  CDS            nef (fragment): NEF_HV1LA - Experimental evidence at protein level: Swiss-Prot protein existence level 1. Extracellular Nef protein targets CD4(+) T-lymphocytes for apoptosis by interacting with CXCR4 surface receptors. From Human immunodeficiency virus type 1 group M subtype B (isolate Lai) (HIV-1).
   9347..9527    +  LTR            5' LTR (truncated): truncated 5' long terminal repeat (LTR) from HIV-1
   9599..9720    +  polyA_signal   SV40 poly(A) signal: SV40 polyadenylation signal
   9760..9895    +  rep_origin     SV40 ori: SV40 origin of replication
   9916..9934    -  promoter       T7 promoter: promoter for bacteriophage T7 RNA polymerase
   9942..10097   +  CDS            lacZα (fragment): LacZα fragment of β-galactosidase; lacZ fragment
  10102..10530   +  rep_origin     f1 ori (sequence partly withheld): f1 bacteriophage origin of replication; arrow indicates direction of (+) strand synthesis
