[The description below was written by a language model from this plasmid's Addgene catalogue record and pLannotate feature annotations shown in this document.]
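Description:
p663-UBC-miniTurbo-V5-STK19_IDG-K is a lentiviral mammalian expression plasmid built on the pDest663 Gateway destination backbone, carrying human STK19 fused at its N-terminus to the miniTurbo biotin ligase and a V5 epitope. In bacteria it is maintained through a ColE1/pUC-type origin and selected with ampicillin via the β-lactamase gene. The catalogue lists it as low copy even though the annotated origin is of the high-copy type. An f1 origin and remnants of a lac/lacZα cloning region, together with T3 and T7 promoters, are also present in the backbone.

The viral portion has a third-generation layout. An RSV promoter drives a truncated HIV-1 5' LTR, followed by the Ψ packaging signal with a gag fragment, the RRE for Rev-dependent export, and the cPPT/CTS. A truncated LTR lies at the 3' end (annotated by the software as a 5' LTR), followed by an SV40 polyadenylation signal and SV40 origin. Between the LTRs, the attB4, attB5, attB1 and attB2 scars reflect multisite Gateway assembly of three modules: the human ubiquitin C promoter, the miniTurbo coding sequence, and the STK19 open reading frame. The V5 tag is not separately annotated in the feature table, though the gap between miniTurbo and attB1 is consistent with its recorded position. A WPRE downstream of the fusion enhances transcript expression, and a mouse PGK promoter drives puromycin N-acetyltransferase to select transduced cells.

The construct was generated within a program focused on understudied kinases. It is intended for stable expression of the miniTurbo-tagged kinase so that nearby proteins are biotinylated and identified by proteomics, producing protein-proximity networks.
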