Addgene plasmid #214465: p663-UBC-miniTurbo-V5-STK19_IDG-K
Purpose: Gateway destination clone of STK19 (human) tagged with N-terminal miniTurbo-V5 for generating protein-proximity networks using proximity-dependent biotinylation proteomics
Depositing lab: Ben Major. Depositing organization: Washington University in Saint Louis.
Backbone
  Vector backbone: pDest663
  Backbone manufacturer: PEL
  Backbone size w/o insert (bp): 9019
  Vector type: Mammalian Expression, Lentiviral ; Gateway Destination
  Selectable markers: Puromycin
Growth in bacteria
  Bacterial resistance: Ampicillin, 100 μg/mL
  Growth temperature: 30°C
  Growth strain: DH10B
  Copy number: Low Copy
Gene/Insert
  Gene/Insert name: miniTurbo-V5-STK19 (alt name: STK19)
  Species: H. sapiens (human)
  Entrez Gene: STK19 (a.k.a. D6S60, D6S60E, G11, HLA-RP1, RP1)
  Promoter: Ubiquitin
  Tag / fusion protein: miniTurbo-V5 (N terminal on insert)
  Cloning method: Gateway Cloning
Terms and licenses: Academic/Nonprofit Terms; Industry Terms: Not Available to Industry
Depositor comments: These plasmids were generated as part of the Illuminating the Druggable Genome (IDG) program sponsored by the NIH Common Fund. The goal of this program is to identify, gather, and distribute information and resources for proteins that currently are not well-studied yet belong to commonly drug-targeted protein families: protein kinases, non-olfactory G-protein coupled receptors (GPCRs), and ion channels. The IDG program is designed to develop fundamental research tools for understudied proteins, elucidate their function, and disseminate the IDG-related resources and data to the greater scientific community. These lentiviral gateway destination plasmids were generated, as part of the Kinase-Data and Resource Generating Center (DRGC), using the single fragment or multisite gateway cloning technology. They were used for generating proteomics-based protein-interaction and protein-proximity networks that can be accessed through the kinase-DRGC website https://darkkinome.org/. Each plasmid has either an N- or C-terminal fusion protein (Flag/ V5/V5-miniTurbo/V5-TurboID/miniTurbo-V5/TurboID-V5) tagged understudied kinase driven under either a CMV or Ubiquitin (UBC) promoter. All inserts in the pENTR plasmids used to generate the deposited destination plasmids were end-sequenced and insert size validated prior to multi-site gateway cloning. The combined insert size of the single fragment or three fragment destination plasmids were confirmed by restriction digestion (BsrGI, and EcoRV for pDest667; BsrGI, EcoRV, and BstZ17I for pDest663; and BsrGI for pHAGE) and all plasmids were partially sequenced to ensure in-frame ORFs and fusion tags.
How to cite: p663-UBC-miniTurbo-V5-STK19_IDG-K was a gift from Ben Major (Addgene plasmid # 214465 ; http://n2t.net/addgene:214465 ; RRID:Addgene_214465)
